Addgene plasmid #123267: pCEP4-CH111-QES.c13.L544Y
Purpose: Mammalian expression plasmid for Env from the CH111 HIV-1 isolate; QES mutant for enhanced presentation of quaternary epitopes
Depositing lab: Erik Procko. Depositing organization: University of Illinois at Urbana-Champaign. Publication: Conformational engineering of HIV-1 Env based on mutational tolerance in the CD4 and PG16 bound states. Heredia JD, Park J, Choi H, Gill KS, Procko E. J Virol. 2019 Mar 20. pii: JVI.00219-19. doi: 10.1128/JVI.00219-19. PubMed 30894475.
Backbone
  Vector backbone: pCEP4
  Backbone manufacturer: Invitrogen
  Backbone size w/o insert (bp): 10393
  Total vector size (bp): 12733
  Vector type: Mammalian Expression
  Selectable markers: Hygromycin
Growth in bacteria
  Bacterial resistance: Ampicillin, 100 μg/mL
  Growth temperature: 37°C
  Growth strain: DH5alpha
  Copy number: High Copy
Gene/Insert
  Gene/Insert name: HIV-1 (AD8) Env (alt names: gp160; Env)
  Species: Human immunodeficiency virus 1
  Insert size (bp): 2562
  Mutation: Codon-optimized synthetic gene; Mutations V208M, V255M, T283P, L544Y
  GenBank ID: EF117258
  Promoter: CMV
  Tag / fusion protein: CD5 leader peptide (N terminal on insert)
  Cloning method: Restriction Enzyme; 5′ cloning site NheI (not destroyed); 3′ cloning site XhoI (not destroyed)
  Sequencing primers: 5′ CMV_fwd; 3′ EBV_rev
Terms and licenses: Academic/Nonprofit Terms; Industry Terms: Not Available to Industry
How to cite: pCEP4-CH111-QES.c13.L544Y was a gift from Erik Procko (Addgene plasmid # 123267 ; http://n2t.net/addgene:123267 ; RRID:Addgene_123267)
