[The description below was written by a language model from this plasmid's Addgene catalogue record and pLannotate feature annotations shown in this document.]
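Description:
pCEP4-CH111-QES.c13.L544Y is a 12.7 kb mammalian expression plasmid built on the Invitrogen pCEP4 episomal backbone and carrying a codon-optimized synthetic gene for the HIV-1 envelope glycoprotein (Env, gp160). In E. coli it is maintained through a high-copy ColE1/pUC-type origin and selected with ampicillin via the β-lactamase gene. In mammalian cells, the Epstein-Barr virus oriP origin together with the EBNA1 coding sequence allows the plasmid to replicate and persist as an extrachromosomal episome. A hygromycin B phosphotransferase cassette, driven by an HSV thymidine kinase promoter and ended by the TK polyadenylation signal, provides selection. Several short annotated fragments (herpesvirus gL, gH and BRRF2, SV40 large T antigen, rop and TcR) appear to be residual sequence flanking the backbone elements rather than functional genes.

The Env open reading frame, about 2.5 kb, sits between NheI and XhoI sites downstream of the human CMV immediate-early enhancer and promoter, and is followed by an SV40 polyadenylation signal. A CD5 leader peptide is fused at the N terminus, supplying a signal sequence for secretory-pathway targeting. The insert carries the substitutions V208M, V255M, T283P and L544Y, which make up the "QES" variant described as enhancing presentation of quaternary epitopes. The record is inconsistent on strain: the plasmid name and stated purpose assign the Env to the CH111 isolate, while the insert field is labelled AD8. The construct is intended for expressing this conformationally engineered Env in mammalian cells. The associated study concerns mutational tolerance in the CD4- and PG16-bound states.
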