Features (pLannotate 1.2.2; 22 found; start..end, strand, type, name):
     19..2553    +  CDS            env: ENV_HV1V9 - Experimental evidence at protein level: Swiss-Prot protein existence level 1. [Transmembrane protein gp41]: Acts as a class I viral fusion protein. Under the current model, the protein has at least 3 conformational states: pre-fusion native state, pre-hairpin intermediate state, and post-fusion hairpin state. During fusion of viral and target intracellular membranes, the coiled coil regions (heptad repeats) assume a trimer-of-hairpins structure, positioning the fusion peptide in close proximity to the C-terminal region of the ectodomain. The formation of this structure appears to d
   2582..2716    -  polyA_signal   SV40 poly(A) signal: SV40 polyadenylation signal
   2739..2822    -  CDS            large T antigen (fragment): large T antigen from SV40 (simian virus 40)
   2825..2865    +  CDS            rop (fragment): Rop protein, which maintains plasmids at low copy number; rop
   2977..2995    -  misc_feature   MCS (fragment): pUC18/19 multiple cloning site
   3441..5230    -  rep_origin     oriP: Epstein-Barr virus oriP replication origin (Yates et al., 2000)
   5231..5449    -  CDS            gL (fragment): GL_EBVB9 - Experimental evidence at protein level: Swiss-Prot protein existence level 1. The heterodimer glycoprotein H-glycoprotein L is required for the fusion of viral and plasma membranes leading to virus entry into the host cell. Acts as a functional inhibitor of gH and maintains gH in an inhibited form. Upon binding to host integrins, gL dissociates from gH leading to activation of the viral fusion glycoproteins gB and gH. Fusion of EBV with B-lymphocytes requires the additional receptor- binding protein gp42, which forms a complex with gH/gL. The heterodimer gH/gL targets also host EPHA
   5532..7457    -  CDS            EBNA1: Epstein-Barr nuclear antigen 1, also known as EBNA-1 crucial for latent viral infection, and for episomal amplification of vectors containing the oriP origin (Okita et al., 2013)
   7495..7839    -  CDS            BRRF2_EBVB9 (fragment): Protein inferred from homology: Swiss-Prot protein existence level 3. From Epstein-Barr virus (strain B95-8) (HHV-4) (Human herpesvirus 4).
   7842..7865    -  promoter       tet promoter (fragment): E. coli promoter for tetracycline efflux protein gene
   7978..8082    +  promoter       AmpR promoter: bla
   8083..8943    +  CDS            AmpR: β-lactamase; bla; confers resistance to ampicillin, carbenicillin, and related antibiotics
   9114..9702    +  rep_origin     ori: high-copy-number ColE1/pMB1/pBR322/pUC origin of replication
   9748..9906    -  CDS            TcR (fragment): tetracycline efflux protein; tet; confers resistance to tetracycline
  10027..10227   -  CDS            MDV035 (fragment): UL24_GAHVM - Protein inferred from homology: Swiss-Prot protein existence level 3. May play a role in the dispersal of host nucleolin from the nucleolus throughout the nucleus leading to a decrease in ribosome biogenesis. From Gallid herpesvirus 2 (strain Chicken/Md5/ATCC VR-987) (GaHV-2) (Marek's disease herpesvirus type 1).
  10216..10278   +  promoter       Mini-TK promoter: minimal herpes simplex virus (HSV) thymidine kinase promoter
  10321..11358   +  CDS            HygR: hygromycin B phosphotransferase confers resistance to hygromycin
  11400..11448   +  polyA_signal   HSV TK poly(A) signal: herpes simplex virus thymidine kinase polyadenylation signal (Cole and Stacy, 1985)
  11648..11872   +  CDS            gH (fragment): GH_HHV11 - Experimental evidence at protein level: Swiss-Prot protein existence level 1. The heterodimer glycoprotein H-glycoprotein L is required for the fusion of viral and plasma membranes leading to virus entry into the host cell. Following initial binding to host receptor, membrane fusion is mediated by the fusion machinery composed of gB and the heterodimer gH/gL. May also be involved in the fusion between the virion envelope and the outer nuclear membrane during virion morphogenesis. From Human herpesvirus 1 (strain 17) (HHV-1) (Human herpes simplex virus 1).
  11903..11928   -  CDS            bla(M) (fragment): β-lactamase lacking the signal sequence; bla(M); allows cytosolic expression of β-lactamase
  12102..12481   +  enhancer       CMV enhancer: human cytomegalovirus immediate early enhancer
  12483..12682   +  promoter       CMV promoter: human cytomegalovirus (CMV) immediate early promoter
>Addgene plasmid #123267 | pCEP4-CH111-QES.c13.L544Y | depositor full sequence | sequence record 235228 | pCEP4-CH111-QES.c13.L544Y sequence 12733 bps
GCCACCATGCCCATGGGTAGTCTGCAGCCTTTGGCTACTCTTTACTTGTTGGGTATGTTGGTAGCGAGCG
TCCTCGCAGTCGGGAATTTGTGGGTTACAGTTTATTACGGGGTCCCGGTGTGGAAGGAGGCGACGACCAC
ATTGTTTTGCGCCTCCGATGCAAAGGCTTACGACACGGAAGTTCACAACGTTTGGGCCACCCATGCGTGC
GTGCCTACGGACCCTAATCCACAGGAGATGTTCATGCCCAATGTCACCGAAAATTTTAATATGTGGAAAA
ACGACATGGTAAATCAAATGCATGAGGATGTCATAAGTCTCTGGGACCAAAGTCTGAAGCCATGCGTGAA
ATTGACCCCGCTCTGCGTGACACTGGAGTGTAAAAACGTGTCACGAAATAATTCCAGTTCAAATGGTACT
GGTACAAACAATGAAGCGTATCGAGAGGGAATGAAGGAAATAAAGAACTGCTCTTTTAATGCCACTGCCG
AGCTTAGAGACCGGAAGCAGAACGTGTATGCACTGTTTTACAGGCTTGACATCGTACCTCTTGCGGAGAA
CAGTAGCGAATATAGGCTTATCAATTGCAACACCAGCGCAATTACTCAAGCCTGCCCCAAAATGACTTTT
GACCCGATTCCTATACACTACTGCACACCAGCAGGGTACGCAATTCTTAAGTGTAGCGACAAAACCTTCA
ACGGCACTGGCCCCTGTTCAAATGTCTCCACAGTTCAATGTACTCACGGAATACGACCGGTCATGAGTAC
ACAGTTGCTGCTGAACGGTTCTCTGGCCGAAGAGGAGATCATCATCCGCTCTGAGAACCTCACGAACAAT
GCCAAGCCAATAATCGTACAGCTTAACCAGAGCGTGGAAATAGTTTGCACACGCCCTAACAATAACACTA
GAAAGTCAATCAGGATCGGACCAGGGCAGACGTTTTATGCGACAGGAGGAATAATAGGCGACATCCGACA
AGCGTACTGTAACATTTCCCGGAATAAATGGAACGAGACATTGAGAATGGTAGGTAAAAAATTGGCGGAA
CATTTTCCTAACAAAACCATCAATTTTACATCCTCCTCCGGGGGAGATCTGGAAATCACGACGCACAGTT
TTACGTGTAGGGGAGAATTCTTCTATTGCAACACCTCCGGACTGTTTAATGGTACGTACATGCCCAACGG
TACGTATATGTTCAACTCTACGAATGCCACGATCACAATCCCGTGTAGAATTAAGCAGATCATCAATATG
TGGCAAGGGGTCGGCCGAGCCATATATGCTCCGCCTATAGCGGGCAATATCACCTGCAAATCCAACATAA
CGGGTCTTCTTCTTGTACGCGACGGTGGAGAAACAAACGATACCAATACCACCGAGACATTTAGACCAGG
CGGAGGAGATATGCGAGATAATTGGCGGAGCGAATTGTACAAGTACAAGGTGGTCGAGATAAAGCCTTTG
GGTGTGGCACCCACGGGCGCAAAGCGCAGAATAGTCGGAAGAGAAAAGAGAGCAGTTGGGCTCGGCGCTG
CTTTTCTTGGTTTCCTCAGCGTTGCCGGTAGTACGATGGGAGCAGCGTCAATGACCCTGACTGTCCAAGC
GCGACAGTACCTTAGCGGAATAGTGCAACAACAGAGCAACCTGCTGCGGGCAATTGAAGCACAGCAGCAT
TTGCTCCAACTGACTGTCTGGGGTATAAAGCAACTGCAGGCCAGGGTTTTGGCCATAGAGAGATACCTCA
AAGATCAACAGCTCCTGGGTATCTGGGGGTGTTCAGGAAAGCTCATCTGTACGACCACAGTACCCTGGAA
CTCTTCCTGGAGCAATAAAAACCTTACTGAGATCTGGGATAATATGACTTGGATGCAGTGGGACAAGGAA
ATCTCCAACTACACCAATACGATTTATTGGTTGCTTGAGGAGTCACAGAATCAGCAAGAGAAGAACGAAA
AGGATCTCCTCGCCCTCGATTCATGGAACAATTTGTGGAACTGGTTCGATATTTCTAAATGGCTGTGGTA
CATCAAGATATTCATAATGATCGTCGGCGGACTTATCGGTCTCCGAATCATATTTGCGGTACTCAGTATC
GTGAACAGGGTACGGCAAGGGTACAGTCCCCTTAGCTTTCAAACACTTACCCCGAACCCTGGCGGACCTG
ACAGGCTTGGACGAATCGAGGAGGAAGGAGGAGAACAAGATCGCCGCAGGTCTATTAGACTGGTATCCGG
CTTCCTCGCGCTTGCGTGGGACGATTTGCGAAACTTGTGTTTGTTTAGTTATCATCAGTTGAGGGATTTC
ATCCTCGTCGCGGCGCGCGTCGTCGAGCTTTTGGGTCAAAGAGGATGGGAAGCGCTCAAGTACCTCGGCA
GTTTGGTACAATATTGGGGGCAAGAATTGAAAAAATCTGCTATCTCACTGATTGATACTATTGCCATAGC
CGTTGCTGAAGGAACTGATCGGATTATAGAGTTGATCCAGGGCCTTTGCCGCGCTATATACCATATTCCA
CGAAGGATCCGGCAGGGATTTGAGGCAGCGTTGCAATAGTAACTCGAGGCCGGCAAGGCCGGATCCAGAC
ATGATAAGATACATTGATGAGTTTGGACAAACCACAACTAGAATGCAGTGAAAAAAATGCTTTATTTGTG
AAATTTGTGATGCTATTGCTTTATTTGTAACCATTATAAGCTGCAATAAACAAGTTAACAACAACAATTG
CATTCATTTTATGTTTCAGGTTCAGGGGGAGGTGTGGGAGGTTTTTTAAAGCAAGTAAAACCTCTACAAA
TGTGGTATGGCTGATTATGATCCGGCTGCCTCGCGCGTTTCGGTGATGACGGTGAAAACCTCTGACACAT
GCAGCTCCCGGAGACGGTCACAGCTTGTCTGTAAGCGGATGCCGGGAGCAGACAAGCCCGTCAGGGCGCG
TCAGCGGGTGTTGGCGGGTGTCGGGGCGCAGCCATGAGGTCGACTCTAGAGGATCGATCCCCGCCCCGGA
CGAACTAAACCTGACTACGACATCTCTGCCCCTTCTTCGCGGGGCAGTGCATGTAATCCCTTCAGTTGGT
TGGTACAACTTGCCAACTGGGCCCTGTTCCACATGTGACACGGGGGGGGACCAAACACAAAGGGGTTCTC
TGACTGTAGTTGACATCCTTATAAATGGATGTGCACATTTGCCAACACTGAGTGGCTTTCATCCTGGAGC
AGACTTTGCAGTCTGTGGACTGCAACACAACATTGCCTTTATGTGTAACTCTTGGCTGAAGCTCTTACAC
CAATGCTGGGGGACATGTACCTCCCAGGGGCCCAGGAAGACTACGGGAGGCTACACCAACGTCAATCAGA
GGGGCCTGTGTAGCTACCGATAAGCGGACCCTCAAGAGGGCATTAGCAATAGTGTTTATAAGGCCCCCTT
GTTAACCCTAAACGGGTAGCATATGCTTCCCGGGTAGTAGTATATACTATCCAGACTAACCCTAATTCAA
TAGCATATGTTACCCAACGGGAAGCATATGCTATCGAATTAGGGTTAGTAAAAGGGTCCTAAGGAACAGC
GATATCTCCCACCCCATGAGCTGTCACGGTTTTATTTACATGGGGTCAGGATTCCACGAGGGTAGTGAAC
CATTTTAGTCACAAGGGCAGTGGCTGAAGATCAAGGAGCGGGCAGTGAACTCTCCTGAATCTTCGCCTGC
TTCTTCATTCTCCTTCGTTTAGCTAATAGAATAACTGCTGAGTTGTGAACAGTAAGGTGTATGTGAGGTG
CTCGAAAACAAGGTTTCAGGTGACGCCCCCAGAATAAAATTTGGACGGGGGGTTCAGTGGTGGCATTGTG
CTATGACACCAATATAACCCTCACAAACCCCTTGGGCAATAAATACTAGTGTAGGAATGAAACATTCTGA
ATATCTTTAACAATAGAAATCCATGGGGTGGGGACAAGCCGTAAAGACTGGATGTCCATCTCACACGAAT
TTATGGCTATGGGCAACACATAATCCTAGTGCAATATGATACTGGGGTTATTAAGATGTGTCCCAGGCAG
GGACCAAGACAGGTGAACCATGTTGTTACACTCTATTTGTAACAAGGGGAAAGAGAGTGGACGCCGACAG
CAGCGGACTCCACTGGTTGTCTCTAACACCCCCGAAAATTAAACGGGGCTCCACGCCAATGGGGCCCATA
AACAAAGACAAGTGGCCACTCTTTTTTTTGAAATTGTGGAGTGGGGGCACGCGTCAGCCCCCACACGCCG
CCCTGCGGTTTTGGACTGTAAAATAAGGGTGTAATAACTTGGCTGATTGTAACCCCGCTAACCACTGCGG
TCAAACCACTTGCCCACAAAACCACTAATGGCACCCCGGGGAATACCTGCATAAGTAGGTGGGCGGGCCA
AGATAGGGGCGCGATTGCTGCGATCTGGAGGACAAATTACACACACTTGCGCCTGAGCGCCAAGCACAGG
GTTGTTGGTCCTCATATTCACGAGGTCGCTGAGAGCACGGTGGGCTAATGTTGCCATGGGTAGCATATAC
TACCCAAATATCTGGATAGCATATGCTATCCTAATCTATATCTGGGTAGCATAGGCTATCCTAATCTATA
TCTGGGTAGCATATGCTATCCTAATCTATATCTGGGTAGTATATGCTATCCTAATTTATATCTGGGTAGC
ATAGGCTATCCTAATCTATATCTGGGTAGCATATGCTATCCTAATCTATATCTGGGTAGTATATGCTATC
CTAATCTGTATCCGGGTAGCATATGCTATCCTAATAGAGATTAGGGTAGTATATGCTATCCTAATTTATA
TCTGGGTAGCATATACTACCCAAATATCTGGATAGCATATGCTATCCTAATCTATATCTGGGTAGCATAT
GCTATCCTAATCTATATCTGGGTAGCATAGGCTATCCTAATCTATATCTGGGTAGCATATGCTATCCTAA
TCTATATCTGGGTAGTATATGCTATCCTAATTTATATCTGGGTAGCATAGGCTATCCTAATCTATATCTG
GGTAGCATATGCTATCCTAATCTATATCTGGGTAGTATATGCTATCCTAATCTGTATCCGGGTAGCATAT
GCTATCCTCATGCATATACAGTCAGCATATGATACCCAGTAGTAGAGTGGGAGTGCTATCCTTTGCATAT
GCCGCCACCTCCCAAGGGGGCGTGAATTTTCGCTGCTTGTCCTTTTCCTGCTGGTTGCTCCCATTCTTAG
GTGAATTTAAGGAGGCCAGGCTAAAGCCGTCGCATGTCTGATTGCTCACCAGGTAAATGTCGCTAATGTT
TTCCAACGCGAGAAGGTGTTGAGCGCGGAGCTGAGTGACGTGACAACATGGGTATGCCCAATTGCCCCAT
GTTGGGAGGACGAAAATGGTGACAAGACAGATGGCCAGAAATACACCAACAGCACGCATGATGTCTACTG
GGGATTTATTCTTTAGTGCGGGGGAATACACGGCTTTTAATACGATTGAGGGCGTCTCCTAACAAGTTAC
ATCACTCCTGCCCTTCCTCACCCTCATCTCCATCACCTCCTTCATCTCCGTCATCTCCGTCATCACCCTC
CGCGGCAGCCCCTTCCACCATAGGTGGAAACCAGGGAGGCAAATCTACTCCATCGTCAAAGCTGCACACA
GTCACCCTGATATTGCAGGTAGGAGCGGGCTTTGTCATAACAAGGTCCTTAATCGCATCCTTCAAAACCT
CAGCAAATATATGAGTTTGTAAAAAGACCATGAAATAACAGACAATGGACTCCCTTAGCGGGCCAGGTTG
TGGGCCGGGTCCAGGGGCCATTCCAAAGGGGAGACGACTCAATGGTGTAAGACGACATTGTGGAATAGCA
AGGGCAGTTCCTCGCCTTAGGTTGTAAAGGGAGGTCTTACTACCTCCATATACGAACACACCGGCGACCC
AAGTTCCTTCGTCGGTAGTCCTTTCTACGTGACTCCTAGCCAGGAGAGCTCTTAAACCTTCTGCAATGTT
CTCAAATTTCGGGTTGGAACCTCCTTGACCACGATGCTTTCCAAACCACCCTCCTTTTTTGCGCCTGCCT
CCATCACCCTGACCCCGGGGTCCAGTGCTTGGGCCTTCTCCTGGGTCATCTGCGGGGCCCTGCTCTATCG
CTCCCGGGGGCACGTCAGGCTCACCATCTGGGCCACCTTCTTGGTGGTATTCAAAATAATCGGCTTCCCC
TACAGGGTGGAAAAATGGCCTTCTACCTGGAGGGGGCCTGCGCGGTGGAGACCCGGATGATGATGACTGA
CTACTGGGACTCCTGGGCCTCTTTTCTCCACGTCCACGACCTCTCCCCCTGGCTCTTTCACGACTTCCCC
CCCTGGCTCTTTCACGTCCTCTACCCCGGCGGCCTCCACTACCTCCTCGACCCCGGCCTCCACTACCTCC
TCGACCCCGGCCTCCACTGCCTCCTCGACCCCGGCCTCCACCTCCTGCTCCTGCCCCTCCTGCTCCTGCC
CCTCCTCCTGCTCCTGCCCCTCCTGCCCCTCCTGCTCCTGCCCCTCCTGCCCCTCCTGCTCCTGCCCCTC
CTGCCCCTCCTGCTCCTGCCCCTCCTGCCCCTCCTCCTGCTCCTGCCCCTCCTGCCCCTCCTCCTGCTCC
TGCCCCTCCTGCCCCTCCTGCTCCTGCCCCTCCTGCCCCTCCTGCTCCTGCCCCTCCTGCCCCTCCTGCT
CCTGCCCCTCCTGCTCCTGCCCCTCCTGCTCCTGCCCCTCCTGCTCCTGCCCCTCCTGCCCCTCCTGCCC
CTCCTCCTGCTCCTGCCCCTCCTGCTCCTGCCCCTCCTGCCCCTCCTGCCCCTCCTGCTCCTGCCCCTCC
TCCTGCTCCTGCCCCTCCTGCCCCTCCTGCCCCTCCTCCTGCTCCTGCCCCTCCTGCCCCTCCTCCTGCT
CCTGCCCCTCCTCCTGCTCCTGCCCCTCCTGCCCCTCCTGCCCCTCCTCCTGCTCCTGCCCCTCCTGCCC
CTCCTCCTGCTCCTGCCCCTCCTCCTGCTCCTGCCCCTCCTGCCCCTCCTGCCCCTCCTCCTGCTCCTGC
CCCTCCTCCTGCTCCTGCCCCTCCTGCCCCTCCTGCCCCTCCTGCCCCTCCTCCTGCTCCTGCCCCTCCT
CCTGCTCCTGCCCCTCCTGCTCCTGCCCCTCCCGCTCCTGCTCCTGCTCCTGTTCCACCGTGGGTCCCTT
TGCAGCCAATGCAACTTGGACGTTTTTGGGGTCTCCGGACACCATCTCTATGTCTTGGCCCTGATCCTGA
GCCGCCCGGGGCTCCTGGTCTTCCGCCTCCTCGTCCTCGTCCTCTTCCCCGTCCTCGTCCATGGTTATCA
CCCCCTCTTCTTTGAGGTCCACTGCCGCCGGAGCCTTCTGGTCCAGATGTGTCTCCCTTCTCTCCTAGGC
CATTTCCAGGTCCTGTACCTGGCCCCTCGTCAGACATGATTCACACTAAAAGAGATCAATAGACATCTTT
ATTAGACGACGCTCAGTGAATACAGGGAGTGCAGACTCCTGCCCCCTCCAACAGCCCCCCCACCCTCATC
CCCTTCATGGTCGCTGTCAGACAGATCCAGGTCTGAAAATTCCCCATCCTCCGAACCATCCTCGTCCTCA
TCACCAATTACTCGCAGCCCGGAAAACTCCCGCTGAACATCCTCAAGATTTGCGTCCTGAGCCTCAAGCC
AGGCCTCAAATTCCTCGTCCCCCTTTTTGCTGGACGGTAGGGATGGGGATTCTCGGGACCCCTCCTCTTC
CTCTTCAAGGTCACCAGACAGAGATGCTACTGGGGCAACGGAAGAAAAGCTGGGTGCGGCCTGTGAGGAT
CAGCTTATCGATGATAAGCTGTCAAACATGAGAATTCTTGAAGACGAAAGGGCCTCGTGATACGCCTATT
TTTATAGGTTAATGTCATGATAATAATGGTTTCTTAGACGTCAGGTGGCACTTTTCGGGGAAATGTGCGC
GGAACCCCTATTTGTTTATTTTTCTAAATACATTCAAATATGTATCCGCTCATGAGACAATAACCCTGAT
AAATGCTTCAATAATATTGAAAAAGGAAGAGTATGAGTATTCAACATTTCCGTGTCGCCCTTATTCCCTT
TTTTGCGGCATTTTGCCTTCCTGTTTTTGCTCACCCAGAAACGCTGGTGAAAGTAAAAGATGCTGAAGAT
CAGTTGGGTGCACGAGTGGGTTACATCGAACTGGATCTCAACAGCGGTAAGATCCTTGAGAGTTTTCGCC
CCGAAGAACGTTTTCCAATGATGAGCACTTTTAAAGTTCTGCTATGTGGCGCGGTATTATCCCGTGTTGA
CGCCGGGCAAGAGCAACTCGGTCGCCGCATACACTATTCTCAGAATGACTTGGTTGAGTACTCACCAGTC
ACAGAAAAGCATCTTACGGATGGCATGACAGTAAGAGAATTATGCAGTGCTGCCATAACCATGAGTGATA
ACACTGCGGCCAACTTACTTCTGACAACGATCGGAGGACCGAAGGAGCTAACCGCTTTTTTGCACAACAT
GGGGGATCATGTAACTCGCCTTGATCGTTGGGAACCGGAGCTGAATGAAGCCATACCAAACGACGAGCGT
GACACCACGATGCCTGCAGCAATGGCAACAACGTTGCGCAAACTATTAACTGGCGAACTACTTACTCTAG
CTTCCCGGCAACAATTAATAGACTGGATGGAGGCGGATAAAGTTGCAGGACCACTTCTGCGCTCGGCCCT
TCCGGCTGGCTGGTTTATTGCTGATAAATCTGGAGCCGGTGAGCGTGGGTCTCGCGGTATCATTGCAGCA
CTGGGGCCAGATGGTAAGCCCTCCCGTATCGTAGTTATCTACACGACGGGGAGTCAGGCAACTATGGATG
AACGAAATAGACAGATCGCTGAGATAGGTGCCTCACTGATTAAGCATTGGTAACTGTCAGACCAAGTTTA
CTCATATATACTTTAGATTGATTTAAAACTTCATTTTTAATTTAAAAGGATCTAGGTGAAGATCCTTTTT
GATAATCTCATGACCAAAATCCCTTAACGTGAGTTTTCGTTCCACTGAGCGTCAGACCCCGTAGAAAAGA
TCAAAGGATCTTCTTGAGATCCTTTTTTTCTGCGCGTAATCTGCTGCTTGCAAACAAAAAAACCACCGCT
ACCAGCGGTGGTTTGTTTGCCGGATCAAGAGCTACCAACTCTTTTTCCGAAGGTAACTGGCTTCAGCAGA
GCGCAGATACCAAATACTGTCCTTCTAGTGTAGCCGTAGTTAGGCCACCACTTCAAGAACTCTGTAGCAC
CGCCTACATACCTCGCTCTGCTAATCCTGTTACCAGTGGCTGCTGCCAGTGGCGATAAGTCGTGTCTTAC
CGGGTTGGACTCAAGACGATAGTTACCGGATAAGGCGCAGCGGTCGGGCTGAACGGGGGGTTCGTGCACA
CAGCCCAGCTTGGAGCGAACGACCTACACCGAACTGAGATACCTACAGCGTGAGCTATGAGAAAGCGCCA
CGCTTCCCGAAGGGAGAAAGGCGGACAGGTATCCGGTAAGCGGCAGGGTCGGAACAGGAGAGCGCACGAG
GGAGCTTCCAGGGGGAAACGCCTGGTATCTTTATAGTCCTGTCGGGTTTCGCCACCTCTGACTTGAGCGT
CGATTTTTGTGATGCTCGTCAGGGGGGCGGAGCCTATGGAAAAACGCCAGCAACGCGGCCTTTTTACGGT
TCCTGGCCTTTTGCTGGCCTTGAAGCTGTCCCTGATGGTCGTCATCTACCTGCCTGGACAGCATGGCCTG
CAACGCGGGCATCCCGATGCCGCCGGAAGCGAGAAGAATCATAATGGGGAAGGCCATCCAGCCTCGCGTC
GCGAACGCCAGCAAGACGTAGCCCAGCGCGTCGGCCCCGAGATGCGCCGCGTGCGGCTGCTGGAGATGGC
GGACGCGATGGATATGTTCTGCCAAGGGTTGGTTTGCGCATTCACAGTTCTCCGCAAGAATTGATTGGCT
CCAATTCTTGGAGTGGTGAATCCGTTAGCGAGGTGCCGCCCTGCTTCATCCCCGTGGCCCGTTGCTCGCG
TTTGCTGGCGGTGTCCCCGGAAGAAATATATTTGCATGTCTTTAGTTCTATGATGACACAAACCCCGCCC
AGCGTCTTGTCATTGGCGAATTCGAACACGCAGATGCAGTCGGGGCGGCGCGGTCCGAGGTCCACTTCGC
ATATTAAGGTGACGCGTGTGGCCTCGAACACCGAGCGACCCTGCAGCGACCCGCTTAACAGCGTCAACAG
CGTGCCGCAGATCCCGGGGGGCAATGAGATATGAAAAAGCCTGAACTCACCGCGACGTCTGTCGAGAAGT
TTCTGATCGAAAAGTTCGACAGCGTCTCCGACCTGATGCAGCTCTCGGAGGGCGAAGAATCTCGTGCTTT
CAGCTTCGATGTAGGAGGGCGTGGATATGTCCTGCGGGTAAATAGCTGCGCCGATGGTTTCTACAAAGAT
CGTTATGTTTATCGGCACTTTGCATCGGCCGCGCTCCCGATTCCGGAAGTGCTTGACATTGGGGAATTCA
GCGAGAGCCTGACCTATTGCATCTCCCGCCGTGCACAGGGTGTCACGTTGCAAGACCTGCCTGAAACCGA
ACTGCCCGCTGTTCTGCAGCCGGTCGCGGAGGCCATGGATGCGATCGCTGCGGCCGATCTTAGCCAGACG
AGCGGGTTCGGCCCATTCGGACCGCAAGGAATCGGTCAATACACTACATGGCGTGATTTCATATGCGCGA
TTGCTGATCCCCATGTGTATCACTGGCAAACTGTGATGGACGACACCGTCAGTGCGTCCGTCGCGCAGGC
TCTCGATGAGCTGATGCTTTGGGCCGAGGACTGCCCCGAAGTCCGGCACCTCGTGCACGCGGATTTCGGC
TCCAACAATGTCCTGACGGACAATGGCCGCATAACAGCGGTCATTGACTGGAGCGAGGCGATGTTCGGGG
ATTCCCAATACGAGGTCGCCAACATCTTCTTCTGGAGGCCGTGGTTGGCTTGTATGGAGCAGCAGACGCG
CTACTTCGAGCGGAGGCATCCGGAGCTTGCAGGATCGCCGCGGCTCCGGGCGTATATGCTCCGCATTGGT
CTTGACCAACTCTATCAGAGCTTGGTTGACGGCAATTTCGATGATGCAGCTTGGGCGCAGGGTCGATGCG
ACGCAATCGTCCGATCCGGAGCCGGGACTGTCGGGCGTACACAAATCGCCCGCAGAAGCGCGGCCGTCTG
GACCGATGGCTGTGTAGAAGTACTCGCCGATAGTGGAAACCGACGCCCCAGCACTCGTCCGGATCGGGAG
ATGGGGGAGGCTAACTGAAACACGGAAGGAGACAATACCGGAAGGAACCCGCGCTATGACGGCAATAAAA
AGACAGAATAAAACGCACGGGTGTTGGGTCGTTTGTTCATAAACGCGGGGTTCGGTCCCAGGGCTGGCAC
TCTGTCGATACCCCACCGAGACCCCATTGGGGCCAATACGCCCGCGTTTCTTCCTTTTCCCCACCCCACC
CCCCAAGTTCGGGTGAAGGCCCAGGGCTCGCAGCCAACGTCGGGGCGGCAGGCCCTGCCATAGCCACTGG
CCCCGTGGGTTAGGGACGGGGTCCCCCATGGGGAATGGTTTATGGTTCGTGGGGGTTATTATTTTGGGCG
TTGCGTGGGGTCAGGTCCACGACTGGACTGAGCAGACAGACCCATGGTTTTTGGATGGCCTGGGCATGGA
CCGCATGTACTGGCGCGACACGAACACCGGGCGTCTGTGGCTGCCAAACACCCCCGACCCCCAAAAACCA
CCGCGCGGATTTCTGGCGTGCCAAGCTAGTCGACCAATTCTCATGTTTGACAGCTTATCATCGCAGATCC
GGGCAACGTTGTTGCCATTGCTGCAGGCGCAGAACTGGTAGGTATGGAAGATCTATACATTGAATCAATA
TTGGCAATTAGCCATATTAGTCATTGGTTATATAGCATAAATCAATATTGGCTATTGGCCATTGCATACG
TTGTATCTATATCATAATATGTACATTTATATTGGCTCATGTCCAATATGACCGCCATGTTGACATTGAT
TATTGACTAGTTATTAATAGTAATCAATTACGGGGTCATTAGTTCATAGCCCATATATGGAGTTCCGCGT
TACATAACTTACGGTAAATGGCCCGCCTGGCTGACCGCCCAACGACCCCCGCCCATTGACGTCAATAATG
ACGTATGTTCCCATAGTAACGCCAATAGGGACTTTCCATTGACGTCAATGGGTGGAGTATTTACGGTAAA
CTGCCCACTTGGCAGTACATCAAGTGTATCATATGCCAAGTCCGCCCCCTATTGACGTCAATGACGGTAA
ATGGCCCGCCTGGCATTATGCCCAGTACATGACCTTACGGGACTTTCCTACTTGGCAGTACATCTACGTA
TTAGTCATCGCTATTACCATGGTGATGCGGTTTTGGCAGTACACCAATGGGCGTGGATAGCGGTTTGACT
CACGGGGATTTCCAAGTCTCCACCCCATTGACGTCAATGGGAGTTTGTTTTGGCACCAAAATCAACGGGA
CTTTCCAAAATGTCGTAATAACCCCGCCCCGTTGACGCAAATGGGCGGTAGGCGTGTACGGTGGGAGGTC
TATATAAGCAGAGCTCGTTTAGTGAACCGTCAGATCTCTAGAAGCTGGGTACCAGCTGCTAGC
