>Addgene plasmid #123267 | pCEP4-CH111-QES.c13.L544Y | addgene partial sequence | sequence record 239671 | Addgene Partial NGS Result
TCCGCCTCCTCGTCCTCGTCCTCTTCCCCGTCCTCGTCCATGGTTATCACCCCCTCTTCTTTGAGGTCCA
CTGCCGCCGGAGCCTTCTGGTCCAGATGTGTCTCCCTTCTCTCCTAGGCCATTTCCAGGTCCTGTACCTG
GCCCCTCGTCAGACATGATTCACACTAAAAGAGATCAATAGACATCTTTATTAGACGACGCTCAGTGAAT
ACAGGGAGTGCAGACTCCTGCCCCCTCCAACAGCCCCCCCACCCTCATCCCCTTCATGGTCGCTGTCAGA
CAGATCCAGGTCTGAAAATTCCCCATCCTCCGAACCATCCTCGTCCTCATCACCAATTACTCGCAGCCCG
GAAAACTCCCGCTGAACATCCTCAAGATTTGCGTCCTGAGCCTCAAGCCAGGCCTCAAATTCCTCGTCCC
CCTTTTTGCTGGACGGTAGGGATGGGGATTCTCGGGACCCCTCCTCTTCCTCTTCAAGGTCACCAGACAG
AGATGCTACTGGGGCAACGGAAGAAAAGCTGGGTGCGGCCTGTGAGGATCAGCTTATCGATGATAAGCTG
TCAAACATGAGAATTCTTGAAGACGAAAGGGCCTCGTGATACGCCTATTTTTATAGGTTAATGTCATGAT
AATAATGGTTTCTTAGACGTCAGGTGGCACTTTTCGGGGAAATGTGCGCGGAACCCCTATTTGTTTATTT
TTCTAAATACATTCAAATATGTATCCGCTCATGAGACAATAACCCTGATAAATGCTTCAATAATATTGAA
AAAGGAAGAGTATGAGTATTCAACATTTCCGTGTCGCCCTTATTCCCTTTTTTGCGGCATTTTGCCTTCC
TGTTTTTGCTCACCCAGAAACGCTGGTGAAAGTAAAAGATGCTGAAGATCAGTTGGGTGCACGAGTGGGT
TACATCGAACTGGATCTCAACAGCGGTAAGATCCTTGAGAGTTTTCGCCCCGAAGAACGTTTTCCAATGA
TGAGCACTTTTAAAGTTCTGCTATGTGGCGCGGTATTATCCCGTGTTGACGCCGGGCAAGAGCAACTCGG
TCGCCGCATACACTATTCTCAGAATGACTTGGTTGAGTACTCACCAGTCACAGAAAAGCATCTTACGGAT
GGCATGACAGTAAGAGAATTATGCAGTGCTGCCATAACCATGAGTGATAACACTGCGGCCAACTTACTTC
TGACAACGATCGGAGGACCGAAGGAGCTAACCGCTTTTTTGCACAACATGGGGGATCATGTAACTCGCCT
TGATCGTTGGGAACCGGAGCTGAATGAAGCCATACCAAACGACGAGCGTGACACCACGATGCCTGCAGCA
ATGGCAACAACGTTGCGCAAACTATTAACTGGCGAACTACTTACTCTAGCTTCCCGGCAACAATTAATAG
ACTGGATGGAGGCGGATAAAGTTGCAGGACCACTTCTGCGCTCGGCCCTTCCGGCTGGCTGGTTTATTGC
TGATAAATCTGGAGCCGGTGAGCGTGGGTCTCGCGGTATCATTGCAGCACTGGGGCCAGATGGTAAGCCC
TCCCGTATCGTAGTTATCTACACGACGGGGAGTCAGGCAACTATGGATGAACGAAATAGACAGATCGCTG
AGATAGGTGCCTCACTGATTAAGCATTGGTAACTGTCAGACCAAGTTTACTCATATATACTTTAGATTGA
TTTAAAACTTCATTTTTAATTTAAAAGGATCTAGGTGAAGATCCTTTTTGATAATCTCATGACCAAAATC
CCTTAACGTGAGTTTTCGTTCCACTGAGCGTCAGACCCCGTAGAAAAGATCAAAGGATCTTCTTGAGATC
CTTTTTTTCTGCGCGTAATCTGCTGCTTGCAAACAAAAAAACCACCGCTACCAGCGGTGGTTTGTTTGCC
GGATCAAGAGCTACCAACTCTTTTTCCGAAGGTAACTGGCTTCAGCAGAGCGCAGATACCAAATACTGTC
CTTCTAGTGTAGCCGTAGTTAGGCCACCACTTCAAGAACTCTGTAGCACCGCCTACATACCTCGCTCTGC
TAATCCTGTTACCAGTGGCTGCTGCCAGTGGCGATAAGTCGTGTCTTACCGGGTTGGACTCAAGACGATA
GTTACCGGATAAGGCGCAGCGGTCGGGCTGAACGGGGGGTTCGTGCACACAGCCCAGCTTGGAGCGAACG
ACCTACACCGAACTGAGATACCTACAGCGTGAGCTATGAGAAAGCGCCACGCTTCCCGAAGGGAGAAAGG
CGGACAGGTATCCGGTAAGCGGCAGGGTCGGAACAGGAGAGCGCACGAGGGAGCTTCCAGGGGGAAACGC
CTGGTATCTTTATAGTCCTGTCGGGTTTCGCCACCTCTGACTTGAGCGTCGATTTTTGTGATGCTCGTCA
GGGGGGCGGAGCCTATGGAAAAACGCCAGCAACGCGGCCTTTTTACGGTTCCTGGCCTTTTGCTGGCCTT
GAAGCTGTCCCTGATGGTCGTCATCTACCTGCCTGGACAGCATGGCCTGCAACGCGGGCATCCCGATGCC
GCCGGAAGCGAGAAGAATCATAATGGGGAAGGCCATCCAGCCTCGCGTCGCGAACGCCAGCAAGACGTAG
CCCAGCGCGTCGGCCCCGAGATGCGCCGCGTGCGGCTGCTGGAGATGGCGGACGCGATGGATATGTTCTG
CCAAGGGTTGGTTTGCGCATTCACAGTTCTCCGCAAGAATTGATTGGCTCCAATTCTTGGAGTGGTGAAT
CCGTTAGCGAGGTGCCGCCCTGCTTCATCCCCGTGGCCCGTTGCTCGCGTTTGCTGGCGGTGTCCCCGGA
AGAAATATATTTGCATGTCTTTAGTTCTATGATGACACAAACCCCGCCCAGCGTCTTGTCATTGGCGAAT
TCGAACACGCAGATGCAGTCGGGGCGGCGCGGTCCGAGGTCCACTTCGCATATTAAGGTGACGCGTGTGG
CCTCGAACACCGAGCGACCCTGCAGCGACCCGCTTAACAGCGTCAACAGCGTGCCGCAGATCCCGGGGGG
CAATGAGATATGAAAAAGCCTGAACTCACCGCGACGTCTGTCGAGAAGTTTCTGATCGAAAAGTTCGACA
GCGTCTCCGACCTGATGCAGCTCTCGGAGGGCGAAGAATCTCGTGCTTTCAGCTTCGATGTAGGAGGGCG
TGGATATGTCCTGCGGGTAAATAGCTGCGCCGATGGTTTCTACAAAGATCGTTATGTTTATCGGCACTTT
GCATCGGCCGCGCTCCCGATTCCGGAAGTGCTTGACATTGGGGAATTCAGCGAGAGCCTGACCTATTGCA
TCTCCCGCCGTGCACAGGGTGTCACGTTGCAAGACCTGCCTGAAACCGAACTGCCCGCTGTTCTGCAGCC
GGTCGCGGAGGCCATGGATGCGATCGCTGCGGCCGATCTTAGCCAGACGAGCGGGTTCGGCCCATTCGGA
CCGCAAGGAATCGGTCAATACACTACATGGCGTGATTTCATATGCGCGATTGCTGATCCCCATGTGTATC
ACTGGCAAACTGTGATGGACGACACCGTCAGTGCGTCCGTCGCGCAGGCTCTCGATGAGCTGATGCTTTG
GGCCGAGGACTGCCCCGAAGTCCGGCACCTCGTGCACGCGGATTTCGGCTCCAACAATGTCCTGACGGAC
AATGGCCGCATAACAGCGGTCATTGACTGGAGCGAGGCGATGTTCGGGGATTCCCAATACGAGGTCGCCA
ACATCTTCTTCTGGAGGCCGTGGTTGGCTTGTATGGAGCAGCAGACGCGCTACTTCGAGCGGAGGCATCC
GGAGCTTGCAGGATCGCCGCGGCTCCGGGCGTATATGCTCCGCATTGGTCTTGACCAACTCTATCAGAGC
TTGGTTGACGGCAATTTCGATGATGCAGCTTGGGCGCAGGGTCGATGCGACGCAATCGTCCGATCCGGAG
CCGGGACTGTCGGGCGTACACAAATCGCCCGCAGAAGCGCGGCCGTCTGGACCGATGGCTGTGTAGAAGT
ACTCGCCGATAGTGGAAACCGACGCCCCAGCACTCGTCCGGATCGGGAGATGGGGGAGGCTAACTGAAAC
ACGGAAGGAGACAATACCGGAAGGAACCCGCGCTATGACGGCAATAAAAAGACAGAATAAAACGCACGGG
TGTTGGGTCGTTTGTTCATAAACGCGGGGTTCGGTCCCAGGGCTGGCACTCTGTCGATACCCCACCGAGA
CCCCATTGGGGCCAATACGCCCGCGTTTCTTCCTTTTCCCCACCCCACCCCCCAAGTTCGGGTGAAGGCC
CAGGGCTCGCAGCCAACGTCGGGGCGGCAGGCCCTGCCATAGCCACTGGCCCCGTGGGTTAGGGACGGGG
TCCCCCATGGGGAATGGTTTATGGTTCGTGGGGGTTATTATTTTGGGCGTTGCGTGGGGTCAGGTCCACG
ACTGGACTGAGCAGACAGACCCATGGTTTTTGGATGGCCTGGGCATGGACCGCATGTACTGGCGCGACAC
GAACACCGGGCGTCTGTGGCTGCCAAACACCCCCGACCCCCAAAAACCACCGCGCGGATTTCTGGCGTGC
CAAGCTAGTCGACCAATTCTCATGTTTGACAGCTTATCATCGCAGATCCGGGCAACGTTGTTGCCATTGC
TGCAGGCGCAGAACTGGTAGGTATGGAAGATCTATACATTGAATCAATATTGGCAATTAGCCATATTAGT
CATTGGTTATATAGCATAAATCAATATTGGCTATTGGCCATTGCATACGTTGTATCTATATCATAATATG
TACATTTATATTGGCTCATGTCCAATATGACCGCCATGTTGACATTGATTATTGACTAGTTATTAATAGT
AATCAATTACGGGGTCATTAGTTCATAGCCCATATATGGAGTTCCGCGTTACATAACTTACGGTAAATGG
CCCGCCTGGCTGACCGCCCAACGACCCCCGCCCATTGACGTCAATAATGACGTATGTTCCCATAGTAACG
CCAATAGGGACTTTCCATTGACGTCAATGGGTGGAGTATTTACGGTAAACTGCCCACTTGGCAGTACATC
AAGTGTATCATATGCCAAGTCCGCCCCCTATTGACGTCAATGACGGTAAATGGCCCGCCTGGCATTATGC
CCAGTACATGACCTTACGGGACTTTCCTACTTGGCAGTACATCTACGTATTAGTCATCGCTATTACCATG
GTGATGCGGTTTTGGCAGTACACCAATGGGCGTGGATAGCGGTTTGACTCACGGGGATTTCCAAGTCTCC
ACCCCATTGACGTCAATGGGAGTTTGTTTTGGCACCAAAATCAACGGGACTTTCCAAAATGTCGTAATAA
CCCCGCCCCGTTGACGCAAATGGGCGGTAGGCGTGTACGGTGGGAGGTCTATATAAGCAGAGCTCGTTTA
GTGAACCGTCAGATCTCTAGAAGCTGGGTACCAGCTGCTAGCGCCACCATGCCCATGGGTAGTCTGCAGC
CTTTGGCTACTCTTTACTTGTTGGGTATGTTGGTAGCGAGCGTCCTCGCAGTCGGGAATTTGTGGGTTAC
AGTTTATTACGGGGTCCCGGTGTGGAAGGAGGCGACGACCACATTGTTTTGCGCCTCCGATGCAAAGGCT
TACGACACGGAAGTTCACAACGTTTGGGCCACCCATGCGTGCGTGCCTACGGACCCTAATCCACAGGAGA
TGTTCATGCCCAATGTCACCGAAAATTTTAATATGTGGAAAAACGACATGGTAAATCAAATGCATGAGGA
TGTCATAAGTCTCTGGGACCAAAGTCTGAAGCCATGCGTGAAATTGACCCCGCTCTGCGTGACACTGGAG
TGTAAAAACGTGTCACGAAATAATTCCAGTTCAAATGGTACTGGTACAAACAATGAAGCGTATCGAGAGG
GAATGAAGGAAATAAAGAACTGCTCTTTTAATGCCACTGCCGAGCTTAGAGACCGGAAGCAGAACGTGTA
TGCACTGTTTTACAGGCTTGACATCGTACCTCTTGCGGAGAACAGTAGCGAATATAGGCTTATCAATTGC
AACACCAGCGCAATTACTCAAGCCTGCCCCAAAATGACTTTTGACCCGATTCCTATACACTACTGCACAC
CAGCAGGGTACGCAATTCTTAAGTGTAGCGACAAAACCTTCAACGGCACTGGCCCCTGTTCAAATGTCTC
CACAGTTCAATGTACTCACGGAATACGACCGGTCATGAGTACACAGTTGCTGCTGAACGGTTCTCTGGCC
GAAGAGGAGATCATCATCCGCTCTGAGAACCTCACGAACAATGCCAAGCCAATAATCGTACAGCTTAACC
AGAGCGTGGAAATAGTTTGCACACGCCCTAACAATAACACTAGAAAGTCAATCAGGATCGGACCAGGGCA
GACGTTTTATGCGACAGGAGGAATAATAGGCGACATCCGACAAGCGTACTGTAACATTTCCCGGAATAAA
TGGAACGAGACATTGAGAATGGTAGGTAAAAAATTGGCGGAACATTTTCCTAACAAAACCATCAATTTTA
CATCCTCCTCCGGGGGAGATCTGGAAATCACGACGCACAGTTTTACGTGTAGGGGAGAATTCTTCTATTG
CAACACCTCCGGACTGTTTAATGGTACGTACATGCCCAACGGTACGTATATGTTCAACTCTACGAATGCC
ACGATCACAATCCCGTGTAGAATTAAGCAGATCATCAATATGTGGCAAGGGGTCGGCCGAGCCATATATG
CTCCGCCTATAGCGGGCAATATCACCTGCAAATCCAACATAACGGGTCTTCTTCTTGTACGCGACGGTGG
AGAAACAAACGATACCAATACCACCGAGACATTTAGACCAGGCGGAGGAGATATGCGAGATAATTGGCGG
AGCGAATTGTACAAGTACAAGGTGGTCGAGATAAAGCCTTTGGGTGTGGCACCCACGGGCGCAAAGCGCA
GAATAGTCGGAAGAGAAAAGAGAGCAGTTGGGCTCGGCGCTGCTTTTCTTGGTTTCCTCAGCGTTGCCGG
TAGTACGATGGGAGCAGCGTCAATGACCCTGACTGTCCAAGCGCGACAGTACCTTAGCGGAATAGTGCAA
CAACAGAGCAACCTGCTGCGGGCAATTGAAGCACAGCAGCATTTGCTCCAACTGACTGTCTGGGGTATAA
AGCAACTGCAGGCCAGGGTTTTGGCCATAGAGAGATACCTCAAAGATCAACAGCTCCTGGGTATCTGGGG
GTGTTCAGGAAAGCTCATCTGTACGACCACAGTACCCTGGAACTCTTCCTGGAGCAATAAAAACCTTACT
GAGATCTGGGATAATATGACTTGGATGCAGTGGGACAAGGAAATCTCCAACTACACCAATACGATTTATT
GGTTGCTTGAGGAGTCACAGAATCAGCAAGAGAAGAACGAAAAGGATCTCCTCGCCCTCGATTCATGGAA
CAATTTGTGGAACTGGTTCGATATTTCTAAATGGCTGTGGTACATCAAGATATTCATAATGATCGTCGGC
GGACTTATCGGTCTCCGAATCATATTTGCGGTACTCAGTATCGTGAACAGGGTACGGCAAGGGTACAGTC
CCCTTAGCTTTCAAACACTTACCCCGAACCCTGGCGGACCTGACAGGCTTGGACGAATCGAGGAGGAAGG
AGGAGAACAAGATCGCCGCAGGTCTATTAGACTGGTATCCGGCTTCCTCGCGCTTGCGTGGGACGATTTG
CGAAACTTGTGTTTGTTTAGTTATCATCAGTTGAGGGATTTCATCCTCGTCGCGGCGCGCGTCGTCGAGC
TTTTGGGTCAAAGAGGATGGGAAGCGCTCAAGTACCTCGGCAGTTTGGTACAATATTGGGGGCAAGAATT
GAAAAAATCTGCTATCTCACTGATTGATACTATTGCCATAGCCGTTGCTGAAGGAACTGATCGGATTATA
GAGTTGATCCAGGGCCTTTGCCGCGCTATATACCATATTCCACGAAGGATCCGGCAGGGATTTGAGGCAG
CGTTGCAATAGTAACTCGAGGCCGGCAAGGCCGGATCCAGACATGATAAGATACATTGATGAGTTTGGAC
AAACCACAACTAGAATGCAGTGAAAAAAATGCTTTATTTGTGAAATTTGTGATGCTATTGCTTTATTTGT
AACCATTATAAGCTGCAATAAACAAGTTAACAACAACAATTGCATTCATTTTATGTTTCAGGTTCAGGGG
GAGGTGTGGGAGGTTTTTTAAAGCAAGTAAAACCTCTACAAATGTGGTATGGCTGATTATGATCCGGCTG
CCTCGCGCGTTTCGGTGATGACGGTGAAAACCTCTGACACATGCAGCTCCCGGAGACGGTCACAGCTTGT
CTGTAAGCGGATGCCGGGAGCAGACAAGCCCGTCAGGGCGCGTCAGCGGGTGTTGGCGGGTGTCGGGGCG
CAGCCATGAGGTCGACTCTAGAGGATCGATCCCCGCCCCGGACGAACTAAACCTGACTACGACATCTCTG
CCCCTTCTTCGCGGGGCAGTGCATGTAATCCCTTCAGTTGGTTGGTACAACTTGCCAACTGGGCCCTGTT
CCACATGTGACACGGGGGGGGACCAAACACAAAGGGGTTCTCTGACTGTAGTTGACATCCTTATAAATGG
ATGTGCACATTTGCCAACACTGAGTGGCTTTCATCCTGGAGCAGACTTTGCAGTCTGTGGACTGCAACAC
AACATTGCCTTTATGTGTAACTCTTGGCTGAAGCTCTTACACCAATGCTGGGGGACATGTACCTCCCAGG
GGCCCAGGAAGACTACGGGAGGCTACACCAACGTCAATCAGAGGGGCCTGTGTAGCTACCGATAAGCGGA
CCCTCAAGAGGGCATTAGCAATAGTGTTTATAAGGCCCCCTTGTTAACCCTAAACGGGTAGCATATGCTT
CCCGGGTAGTAGTATATACTATCCAGACTAACCCTAATTCAATAGCATATGTTACCCAACGGGAAGCATA
TGCTATCGAATTAGGGTTAGTAAAAGGGTCCTAAGGAACAGCGATATCTCCCACCCCATGAGCTGTCACG
GTTTTATTTACATGGGGTCAGGATTCCACGAGGGTAGTGAACCATTTTAGTCACAAGGGCAGTGGCTGAA
GATCAAGGAGCGGGCAGTGAACTCTCCTGAATCTTCGCCTGCTTCTTCATTCTCCTTCGTTTAGCTAATA
GAATAACTGCTGAGTTGTGAACAGTAAGGTGTATGTGAGGTGCTCGAAAACAAGGTTTCAGGTGACGCCC
CCAGAATAAAATTTGGACGGGGGGTTCAGTGGTGGCATTGTGCTATGACACCAATATAACCCTCACAAAC
CCCTTGGGCAATAAATACTAGTGTAGGAATGAAACATTCTGAATATCTTTAACAATAGAAATCCATGGGG
TGGGGACAAGCCGTAAAGACTGGATGTCCATCTCACACGAATTTATGGCTATGGGCAACACATAATCCTA
GTGCAATATGATACTGGGGTTATTAAGATGTGTCCCAGGCAGGGACCAAGACAGGTGAACCATGTTGTTA
CACTCTATTTGTAACAAGGGGAAAGAGAGTGGACGCCGACAGCAGCGGACTCCACTGGTTGTCTCTAACA
CCCCCGAAAATTAAACGGGGCTCCACGCCAATGGGGCCCATAAACAAAGACAAGTGGCCACTCTTTTTTT
TGAAATTGTGGAGTGGGGGCACGCGTCAGCCCCCACACGCCGCCCTGCGGTTTTGGACTGTAAAATAAGG
GTGTAATAACTTGGCTGATTGTAACCCCGCTAACCACTGCGGTCAAACCACTTGCCCACAAAACCACTAA
TGGCACCCCGGGGAATACCTGCATAAGTAGGTGGGCGGGCCAAGATAGGGGCGCGATTGCTGCGATCTGG
AGGACAAATTACACACACTTGCGCCTGAGCGCCAAGCACAGGGTTGTTGGTCCTCATATTCACGAGGTCG
CTGAGAGCACGGTGGGCTAATGTTGCCATGGGTAGCATATACTACCCAAATATCTGGATAGCATATGCTA
TCCTAATCTATATCTGGGTAGCATAGGCTATCCTAATCTATATCTGGGTAGCATATGCTATCCTAATCTA
TATCTGGGTAGTATATGCTATCCTAATTTATATCTGGGTAGCATAGGCTATCCTAATCTATATCTGGGTA
GCATATGCTATCCTAATCTATATCTGGGTAGTATATGCTATCCTAATCTGTATCCGGGTAGCATATGCTA
TCCTAATAGAGATTAGGGTAGTATATGCTATCCTAATTTATATCTGGGTAGCATATACTACCCAAATATC
TGGATAGCATATGCTATCCTAATCTATATCTGGGTAGCATATGCTATCCTAATCTATATCTGGGTAGCAT
AGGCTATCCTAATCTATATCTGGGTAGCATATGCTATCCTAATCTATATCTGGGTAGTATATGCTATCCT
AATTTATATCTGGGTAGCATAGGCTATCCTAATCTATATCTGGGTAGCATATGCTATCCTAATCTATATC
TGGGTAGTATATGCTATCCTAATCTGTATCCGGGTAGCATATGCTATCCTCATGCATATACAGTCAGCAT
ATGATACCCAGTAGTAGAGTGGGAGTGCTATCCTTTGCATATGCCGCCACCTCCCAAGGGGGCGTGAATT
TTCGCTGCTTGTCCTTTTCCTGCTGGTTGCTCCCATTCTTAGGTGAATTTAAGGAGGCCAGGCTAAAGCC
GTCGCATGTCTGATTGCTCACCAGGTAAATGTCGCTAATGTTTTCCAACGCGAGAAGGTGTTGAGCGCGG
AGCTGAGTGACGTGACAACATGGGTATGCCCAATTGCCCCATGTTGGGAGGACGAAAATGGTGACAAGAC
AGATGGCCAGAAATACACCAACAGCACGCATGATGTCTACTGGGGATTTATTCTTTAGTGCGGGGGAATA
CACGGCTTTTAATACGATTGAGGGCGTCTCCTAACAAGTTACATCACTCCTGCCCTTCCTCACCCTCATC
TCCATCACCTCCTTCATCTCCGTCATCTCCGTCATCACCCTCCGCGGCAGCCCCTTCCACCATAGGTGGA
AACCAGGGAGGCAAATCTACTCCATCGTCAAAGCTGCACACAGTCACCCTGATATTGCAGGTAGGAGCGG
GCTTTGTCATAACAAGGTCCTTAATCGCATCCTTCAAAACCTCAGCAAATATATGAGTTTGTAAAAAGAC
CATGAAATAACAGACAATGGACTCCCTTAGCGGGCCAGGTTGTGGGCCGGGTCCAGGGGCCATTCCAAAG
GGGAGACGACTCAATGGTGTAAGACGACATTGTGGAATAGCAAGGGCAGTTCCTCGCCTTAGGTTGTAAA
GGGAGGTCTTACTACCTCCATATACGAACACACCGGCGACCCAAGTTCCTTCGTCGGTAGTCCTTTCTAC
GTGACTCCTAGCCAGGAGAGCTCTTAAACCTTCTGCAATGTTCTCAAATTTCGGGTTGGAACCTCCTTGA
CCACGATGCTTTCCAAACCACCCTCCTTTTTTGCGCCTGCCTCCATCACCCTGACCCCGGGGTCCAGTGC
TTGGGCCTTCTCCTGGGTCATCTGCGGGGC
